>Addgene plasmid #47233 | TAL3514 | depositor partial sequence | sequence record 67320 | Insert sequence
ATGGACTACAAAGACCATGACGGTGATTATAAAGATCATGACATCGATTACAAGGATGACGATGACAAGA
TGGCCCCCAAGAAGAAGAGGAAGGTGGGCATTCACCGCGGGGTACCTATGGTGGACTTGAGGACACTCGG
TTATTCGCAACAGCAACAGGAGAAAATCAAGCCTAAGGTCAGGAGCACCGTCGCGCAACACCACGAGGCG
CTTGTGGGGCATGGCTTCACTCATGCGCATATTGTCGCGCTTTCACAGCACCCTGCGGCGCTTGGGACGG
TGGCTGTCAAATACCAAGATATGATTGCGGCCCTGCCCGAAGCCACGCACGAGGCAATTGTAGGGGTCGG
TAAACAGTGGTCGGGAGCGCGAGCACTTGAGGCGCTGCTGACTGTGGCGGGTGAGCTTAGGGGGCCTCCG
CTCCAGCTCGACACCGGGCAGCTGCTGAAGATCGCGAAGAGAGGGGGAGTAACAGCGGTAGAGGCAGTGC
ACGCCTGGCGCAATGCGCTCACCGGGGCCCCCTTGAACCTGACCCCAGACCAGGTAGTCGCAATCGCGTC
GAACATTGGGGGAAAGCAAGCCCTGGAAACCGTGCAAAGGTTGTTGCCGGTCCTTTGTCAAGACCACGGC
CTTACACCGGAGCAAGTCGTGGCCATTGCATCCCACGACGGTGGCAAACAGGCTCTTGAGACGGTTCAGA
GACTTCTCCCAGTTCTCTGTCAAGCCCACGGGCTGACTCCCGATCAAGTTGTAGCGATTGCGAATAACAA
TGGAGGGAAACAAGCATTGGAGACTGTCCAACGGCTCCTTCCCGTGTTGTGTCAAGCCCACGGTTTGACG
CCTGCACAAGTGGTCGCCATCGCCAACAACAACGGCGGTAAGCAGGCGCTGGAAACAGTACAGCGCCTGC
TGCCTGTACTGTGCCAGGATCATGGACTGACCCCAGACCAGGTAGTCGCAATCGCGAACAATAATGGGGG
AAAGCAAGCCCTGGAAACCGTGCAAAGGTTGTTGCCGGTCCTTTGTCAAGACCACGGCCTTACACCGGAG
CAAGTCGTGGCCATTGCAAGCAACATCGGTGGCAAACAGGCTCTTGAGACGGTTCAGAGACTTCTCCCAG
TTCTCTGTCAAGCCCACGGGCTGACTCCCGATCAAGTTGTAGCGATTGCGAATAACAATGGAGGGAAACA
AGCATTGGAGACTGTCCAACGGCTCCTTCCCGTGTTGTGTCAAGCCCACGGTTTGACGCCTGCACAAGTG
GTCGCCATCGCCTCCAATATTGGCGGTAAGCAGGCGCTGGAAACAGTACAGCGCCTGCTGCCTGTACTGT
GCCAGGATCATGGACTGACCCCAGACCAGGTAGTCGCAATCGCGTCAAACGGAGGGGGAAAGCAAGCCCT
GGAAACCGTGCAAAGGTTGTTGCCGGTCCTTTGTCAAGACCACGGCCTTACACCGGAGCAAGTCGTGGCC
ATTGCAAGCAATGGGGGTGGCAAACAGGCTCTTGAGACGGTTCAGAGACTTCTCCCAGTTCTCTGTCAAG
CCCACGGGCTGACTCCCGATCAAGTTGTAGCGATTGCGAATAACAATGGAGGGAAACAAGCATTGGAGAC
TGTCCAACGGCTCCTTCCCGTGTTGTGTCAAGCCCACGGTTTGACGCCTGCACAAGTGGTCGCCATCGCC
TCGAATGGCGGCGGTAAGCAGGCGCTGGAAACAGTACAGCGCCTGCTGCCTGTACTGTGCCAGGATCATG
GACTGACCCCAGACCAGGTAGTCGCAATCGCGTCGAACATTGGGGGAAAGCAAGCCCTGGAAACCGTGCA
AAGGTTGTTGCCGGTCCTTTGTCAAGACCACGGCCTTACACCGGAGCAAGTCGTGGCCATTGCAAATAAT
AACGGTGGCAAACAGGCTCTTGAGACGGTTCAGAGACTTCTCCCAGTTCTCTGTCAAGCCCACGGGCTGA
CTCCCGATCAAGTTGTAGCGATTGCGTCGAACATTGGAGGGAAACAAGCATTGGAGACTGTCCAACGGCT
CCTTCCCGTGTTGTGTCAAGCCCACGGTTTGACGCCTGCACAAGTGGTCGCCATCGCCAACAACAACGGC
GGTAAGCAGGCGCTGGAAACAGTACAGCGCCTGCTGCCTGTACTGTGCCAGGATCATGGACTGACACCCG
AACAGGTGGTCGCCATTGCTTCTAACATCGGAGGACGGCCAGCCTTGGAG
