>Addgene plasmid #47233 | TAL3514 | addgene partial sequence | sequence record 69190 | JDS-TALEN-F 5'-TAGGGGTCGGTAAACAGTGG-3'
TGTGGCGGGTGAGCTTAGGGGGCCTCCGCTCCAGCTCGACACCGGGCAGCTGCTGAAGATCGCGAAGAGA
GGGGGAGTAACAGCGGTAGAGGCAGTGCACGCCTGGCGCAATGCGCTCACCGGGGCCCCCTTGAACCTGA
CCCCAGACCAGGTAGTCGCAATCGCGTCGAACATTGGGGGAAAGCAAGCCCTGGAAACCGTGCAAAGGTT
GTTGCCGGTCCTTTGTCAAGACCACGGCCTTACACCGGAGCAAGTCGTGGCCATTGCATCCCACGACGGT
GGCAAACAGGCTCTTGAGACGGTTCAGAGACTTCTCCCAGTTCTCTGTCAAGCCCACGGGCTGACTCCCG
ATCAAGTTGTAGCGATTGCGAATAACAATGGAGGGAAACAAGCATTGGAGACTGTCCAACGGCTCCTTCC
CGTGTTGTGTCAAGCCCACGGTTTGACGCCTGCACAAGTGGTCGCCATCGCCAACAACAACGGCGGTAAG
CAGGCGCTGGAAACAGTACAGCGCCTGCTGCCTGTACTGTGCCAGGATCATGGACTGACCCCAGACCAGG
TAGTCGCAATCGCGAACAATAATGGGGGAAAGCAAGCCCTGGAAACCGTGCAAAGGTTGTTGCCGGTCCT
TTGTCAAGACCACGGCCTTACACCGGAGCAAGTCGTGGCCATTGCAAGCAACATCGGTGGCAAACAGGCT
CTTGAGACGGTTCAGAGACTTCTCCCAGTTCTCTGTCAAGCCCACGGGCTGACTCCCGATCAAGTTGTAG
CGATTGCGAATAACAATGGAGGGAAACAAGCATTGGAGACTGTCCAACGGCTCCTTCCCGTGTTGTGTCA
AGCCCAC
