[The description below was written by a language model from this plasmid's Addgene catalogue record.]
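Description:
TAL3514 is a TALEN expression plasmid built on the JDS70 backbone (about 6.4 kb without insert), a mammalian expression vector that also carries a T7 promoter. It is maintained in E. coli as a high-copy plasmid under ampicillin selection. The record gives no feature table, so the replication origin and other backbone elements are not itemised, although the use of a BGH reverse sequencing primer suggests a BGH polyadenylation region downstream of the coding sequence.

The roughly 1.4 kb insert, named ZebrafishCommunity-pls1-left, is an engineered TAL effector repeat array designed to recognise an 18-nucleotide site in the zebrafish (D. rerio) pls1 gene; it is not the pls1 coding sequence itself. The array was placed into the backbone through BsmBI sites that were destroyed during cloning. This puts it in frame between elements supplied by the backbone: an N-terminal 3X Flag tag for detection and a C-terminal wild-type FokI nuclease domain. Expression in mammalian cells is driven by the CMV promoter, while a T7 promoter typically allows in vitro transcription of mRNA, the usual route for delivering nucleases to zebrafish embryos by injection.

Because FokI cleaves only as a dimer, this "left" monomer is meant to be used with a matching "right" TALEN that binds the opposite strand across a spacer. Together they make a double-strand break at pls1, and error-prone repair of that break can disrupt the gene. The associated publication concerns targeted gene disruption in somatic zebrafish cells with engineered TALENs. The depositor recommends confirming the plasmid's structure by diagnostic restriction digest before use.
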