Addgene plasmid #47233: TAL3514
Depositing lab: Keith Joung. Publication: Targeted gene disruption in somatic zebrafish cells using engineered TALENs. Sander JD, Cade L, Khayter C, Reyon D, Peterson RT, Joung JK, Yeh JR. Nat Biotechnol. 2011 Aug 5;29(8):697-8. doi: 10.1038/nbt.1934. PubMed 21822241.
Backbone
  Vector backbone: JDS70
  Backbone manufacturer: Addgene plasmid #32285
  Backbone size w/o insert (bp): 6447
  Vector type: Mammalian Expression ; T7
Growth in bacteria
  Bacterial resistance: Ampicillin, 100 μg/mL
  Growth temperature: 37°C
  Growth strain: XL1 Blue
  Copy number: High Copy
Gene/Insert
  Gene/Insert name: ZebrafishCommunity-pls1-left (alt name: pls1)
  Species: D. rerio (zebrafish)
  Insert size (bp): 1430
  Entrez Gene: pls1 (a.k.a. zgc:63494, wu:fi38g03)
  Promoter: CMV
  Tag / fusion protein: 3X Flag (N terminal on backbone); WT FOKI (C terminal on backbone)
  Cloning method: Restriction Enzyme; 5′ cloning site BsmBI (destroyed during cloning); 3′ cloning site BsmBI (destroyed during cloning)
  Sequencing primers: 5′ CMV-F; 3′ BGH-rev
Terms and licenses: Academic/Nonprofit Terms; Industry Terms: Not Available to Industry
Depositor comments: Target binding site: TACGGGAGATTGTAGAGA It is strongly recommended that users perform a diagnostic digest to verify this plasmid prior to use. For example, a double digest of the plasmid with BamHI and KpnI should result in two bands at 2.3kb and 5.8kb.
How to cite: TAL3514 was a gift from Keith Joung (Addgene plasmid # 47233 ; http://n2t.net/addgene:47233 ; RRID:Addgene_47233)
